>Addgene plasmid #236243 | SIV_Gag_Pol | addgene full sequence | sequence record 471207 | Addgene NGS Result
AAAAAAAATCTAACCTCAAGTCAAGGCTTTTCTATGGAATAAGGAATGGACAGCAGGGGGCTGTTTCATA
TACTGATGACCTCTTTATAGCCAACCTTTGTTCATGGCAGCCAGCATATGGGCATATGTTGCCAAACTCT
AAACCAAATACTCATTCTGATGTTTTAAATGATTTGCCCTCCCATATGTCCTTCCGAGTGAGAGACACAA
AAAATTCCAACACACTATTGCAATGAAAATAAATTTCCTTTATTAGCCAGAAGTCAGATGCTCAAGGGGC
TTCATGATGTCCCCATAATTTTTGGCAGAGGGAAAAAGATCTGCTAGCATTTGTACTATATAGATTACTA
TTCTTAACAGTATTACTCCTACAACTATATAAACTCCATATTGTATATACTTTATCCAAGAAGCAAGGTC
AAACCAATTGCCAAACACATCCCAGCTATTTAACTTTTGTAATTCATACATGTTCTTCTCTTGTTGAATT
TGTGCCTCCTCTAGGAGGGCTGTTATATTTTCCTCCAAGAAGTCAACCTTTCGCTCCCACTCTTGCCAAG
TCTCATTGTTCCACTTTGGTGTTAGACTTGCATTTGGCCATGGTACAGTAGTGTGGCAGACTTGTCTAAA
CGCACATCCCCAAGCATTCAGCTGCGCCTGGTCCTTTAAGTATTTCTCGATGGCAGTGACCCTAGTCTGG
AGGTTCTTTGTTCCCCAGACGGTCAGTCGCAACAATTCTTGTTGTCTCTTGACCACGTCCAACAGCAGTT
GCTGTTGCTGCACTATCCCAGCCAATAAAGTCCGGGACTGAGCGGTCAGCGTCAACGACGCCGCGCCCAT
TGCAGAACCTGCCGTTGCGAGAAAACCCAAGAACCCTAGCACAAAGACCCCTCTTTTATTTCTTGAGGTG
CCACCAGTAGTGTACCTCCTCACATTTGTGGGGGCCAAGCCAATTGGAGTGATCTCTACTAATTTATAAT
CTCCCAATTCCAATCGATACAGTTCTGCCACCTCTGCACTCATGGTGATATTAGTTTGGTTTCCATCAGT
CCAATCTATGTTTGCTATGAGACTGGTCACTGTGGAGATACACAATTGTCCCTCATATCTCCTCCTCTCT
CGGGAACCTGCAGCAAGACAGCAGTTGTTCTCCCCTGATGGCCCTTCTCACTTCTCCCGCTGTAAAGCAA
GGGAAATAAGTGCTATGCAGTAAAATGTCTGCATAGTTTGGTGTTACATCTGTCCAAAAGTTCTTTGAGT
ACCAGGTTACCCTCACTGCATAAGTACTGAGCCACCCTTTTTCTGGTGTCAAATGCCAATACCCTTGTAC
TTCTAAATGGCTTCCTTCCTGTAGTGGGAAGATTACTCTGCTGCAGGTCCACCATGCCCATCCGACCTTA
AAATGGGGCACATAGCAAACCTTTTGTAGATCTTTAGTTTTATATTTCAGATATTTTATGAGGCTATGCC
ACCTCTCTAGCCTCTCCGGTATCCTCCATGTGGGAACTGCTATCCATCTCTTTTCCTCCTCCATAATCTT
TGATAATTTTAGCCTTTCTTCTGGGTACTACCTTAATGTCTGTCCCTACCTTTAAGATGACTGCTCCTTC
CCCTTTCCACAATAGCTCACCGGGTCCCTTCCACAGTTGATCTCTGCCTTCTCTGTAATAGACCCGAAAA
TTTTTAAATTTTGAGTTTTTTGATTGTTGAAATTGTATTTCTTGTTCTGTAGTGATCATGTTAATTAATC
TTTCTGCTGGAGTCATATCCCCTATTCCTCCCCTTCTTTTAAAATTCATGCAATGAACTGCCATTAATAC
TATGGTTTCTACTGAATTTGCTTGTTCCCTGATTCTATCTATTTGATTTTTCAGGTGGTGATTCATTGCT
TCCACTACTCCCTGACTCTGTGGATTGTATGGTACCCCAAAGGTGTGCTCTATCCCTGCCCACCATGCAA
CCATCTTTACTTCTTGCGAAGCAAAGTTAGCACCATTATCTGTGTGTAGATGTGTAATAGGCCATCTGCC
TGCCAATTTTAACAGAAATAGTGCTGTCTGTCTTCCTGTCTCTTGTGGAATTACCTCTGCTTCTATGAAT
CCACTAGCTACATGTACTGCAACTATGATTATTTTTCCCTCTAGATGGGTACAATCCATTTGCCAAGTCC
CTAGATCTGAATTTACCTGCCCATGTATAGCTTCTCCTTTCTGATGACATTTATCACAGGTGTCTACTAT
CTGTCTGGCCACTATTCTGGGTAATCCAAATTTGAATACCAATTCTTTTACATTACTATGGTATTTATCA
TGCTCTTCTTGTGCTGGCTCTATCTTTTCCAAGAAGAGAACTTGTCTAATCCCCTGACTAACTAGGTGGT
CTACTTCTTGGTTTCCTCCTATACCTTTGTGTGCTGGTACCCATGCTACATAAATTTCTGACTTTTTAAT
CATTTCTTTTATTATTTGGTTAACTAGTCTGCTCTCTGATTCTGTAGGGCATCCTGTTATTATTCCCATA
ACATATTGTGAATCTACTATAATATTTGCCTTTGGCCCTGAGTCTGTTAATGCCATGAGGAATGCTTCCA
ATTCTGCCTGTTGATTAGTAGTCTGTTCTAACACTTTTACTTTGTCTTTGCCCCTATCTGTGATATATCC
TGCTTTCCCTTCTTTTGACTGTTTATTACATGATCCATCTGTATAATAGGTTTCTTCTCCCTCTATAGGG
TCCTTCACTAGATTGAAGACTAATCTCACTAGTGGTGGTGTTGAGATAAAATTCCATTCTGGTATCCAGG
TTACCTGCCAATAGTCTGTCCACCACTGTTCCCATACATCCTTCTCAACTGGTAAGTGGAATTTTGGGAC
CTGTCCCCAGATCACTATTGCTTCCTTTCCTATTTTCTGTATTACATGTGCTAATAGTCTAACTCCATTG
GTATGTGTATTCTTTATCTTTGCAAATTTTCCTACTTTCAGTATTTTGTCTTCTTGGTGAATTTTATAAG
ACCACTGATTGTCCTGATTCTTTATTACCGTGGCTTCTAATGGCTTGCCTTCTTGGTAATAACATCCTTC
TTGTTCCTGACTGAGAATTATTTTATTTTCCTCATATTCTGCTTCTGCCATCTCAGTCCACTGAACTTCC
TCTGTTAGAGTCATTTTTCCTCTAATTAGCCTACAGAGATGTTTGGTTTTTATACCTGGATAAATTTGAG
CTGCCCAATTTAATACTCCTACTAACTTCTGTATATCATTCACTGTCCAGGTCTCTCTTTGTGGCAACTC
TATCTTTTGCAACTTCCATTTTGTTGGCCACAATTCGTACCCCATCCATTGAAATGGGGGATCTTTTTGG
AATTTCTCTTCTGGGGTAGAAAACCCTATGCTATTTAAGAGTTCCTTTAACTGTAAAACTACCCTGTCAT
GTTCCAGGTTTGTCCTGTCACTAGCTATTAAGATGTCATCCATATACTGGACTAAGGTCACATCTGGATT
TGCCTTCCTGAAGGGTTCTAGCACATGTCTCATAGTGTATTGGAAGATGGCTGGTGACCCCTTCCATCCT
TGAGGCAGAACCTTATAAATGTATCGTTTTCCTGGCTCTGCATTATTTACTGATGGTAAAGTAAAGGCAG
TGTACTGCCTAAATTCTTCATCTAGAGGTATGGAGAAATATGCGTCACCTATATCCAGTACTGTAATCCT
TTTCCTTTTTGCTAGTCCTGCAGGGTGTGGTATTCCTAATTGGACTTCTGTAAAGTCCTGAGTGACCCTA
TTTAGTTCCCTAAAATCTATCAGCATTCTCCATTTGTTCTTATCTTTTTTCTTTATAGCAAATGTGGGGG
TGTTGTATGGATTGGTCGGGGGAGCTTCCTCCAACTGACCATCCTTTTCCATCTTTTCACAGATTTCTCT
TAATGCAACTATCTTTTCTTTTGATAATGGCCACTGCTTCAATTTTGGTCCAACTTTTCCTGGCTTTAAG
GCGACTTTTACAGGCTCTACTTTAGCTATGGGAAGATTTAGAGACATCCCCAGAGCTGTTAGTAAATTTC
TACCAAAAATGTTAATCGGGGTGTCCCCTGTCATGATTGTCCCTCTAATTCTTTTGCCTAAAACTTCTAT
TTCTACATTTTTGTATTCTTTAGTATTAATAAAACCTCCTATTCCTCCTACTATTTTTGGGGTATAATGT
GGACCTAACTCTATTCCTGTTACAATAGAATCATCAGCCCCTGTATCCAGTAATACTTCTACAGGCTGTC
CTTCAATATGAGCAGTGACTACTGGTCTCCTCCAAAGAGAGAATTGAGGTGCAGCAAATCCTCTGTCATC
TCCTTGTAAGGCTTCTCTCTGCTTTCTCTCTGTTTTTCTCTCTGCTGCTTGCCCAACTGCATGTAGTTCT
TTAGCAGATCCACAGCTGGGTCCTCTGGGGGAGCAGTTGGCGTCAGCCCCTGATGCACTTGAGCCATGGG
GAAATTGCGGGGCTTCTTTCCCCATGGACCAAGGCCTAAAAAACCCGCCTGTCTGTCTGGGCATTTGGCC
ATAACATGGTCCATTTTTCCACATTTCCAGCATCCCTGTCTTCTTGGGGCTCTGCATTGCCTTGCAGAGT
GTCCCTCTTTCCCACAATTCCAACACTTAATTGGCTTTCTTGGTCCCCTCTGTTGGGCTGCTGCAAAAGG
GATTGGCACTGGTGCGAGGGCCTCTTTCAGGGCTTCTGCCATTAATCTAGCCTTCTGTCCTGGCCCCCCT
ACTCCTTGACAAGCCGTCAGCATTTCTTCTAGGGTGGGATTCACACCCAGCCCCTTCAGCACTAGCTTGC
AATCTGGGTTAGCATTTTGAATCAGCAGTGTTTGAGTCATCCAATTCTTTACTGCTGCATCTGTCTGTTC
TGCTCTTAAACTTTTGTAGAACCTGTCTACATAGCTCTGAAATGGCTCTTTTGGCCCTTGTTTTACATCT
AGAATGTTTGTTGGGTTATACATTCTGACACATTTTTGCAACCCCAGTTGGATCCATCTCCTGTAAATGT
TGCCTACTGGTATGGGGTTCTGTTGTCTGTACATCCACTGGATTTGTTCATCTACTGAACTAGTTGTTCC
TGCAATATCTGATCCTGACGGCTCCCTAAGCTGTCCTTGTTGTGGAGCTGGTTGTGGGTGCTGCAAGTCC
CAATCTGCAGCCTCCTCGTTTATGATGTCTCTGATAATCTGCATAGCCGCTTGATGGTCTCCCACACAAT
TTAACATCTGATTAATGTCATAGGGGGTGCAACCTTCTGACAGTGCCTGAAATCCTGGCACTACTTCTGC
TCCAAATTTCTTTTCCTCTATCAATTTTACCCAGGCATTTAATGTTCTCGGGCTTAATGGCAGGTGGACA
TAGTTACCACCTATTTGTTGTACTGGGTAATTTCCTCCTCTGCCGCTAGATGGTGCAGTTGGTCTGCTTG
TTTTTGGCATAATTTCTGCTGTTCCTGTTTCCACCACTAGGTGTCTCTGTACTATCTGTTTTGCTTCCTC
AGTGTGTTTCACTTTCTCTTCTGCGTGAATGCACCAGATGACGCAGACAGTATTATAAAGGCTTTTTAAA
TTTTCTGAGCCTGTTGGCACTAATGGAGCTAAGACCGAAAGTATTTTTTGACATCCTTCTTTGTTCTCCA
ACAGGCTTTCTGCTAATCCAAATCTATCTAATTCATTTGCTGCCCATACTACATGCTTCAACATGTACTT
TTTCTTTCCGTTGGGTCGTAGCCTAATTTTTTCTAATTCATCTGCTTTCTTCCCTGACAAGACGGAGTTT
CTCGCGCCCATCTCCCACTCTATCTTATTATCCCTTCCTGGATAAAAGACAGCTATTTCTTTTTTGTGTT
GCACTTACCTGCAACCGGAGGCCTCTTCCTCTCCCGGTAACCCCTCGAATTCTTTGCCAAAATGATGAGA
CAGCACAATAACCAGCACGTTGCCCAGGAGCTGTAGGAAAAAGAAGAAGGCATGAACATGGTTAGCAGAG
GCTCTAGAGCCGCCGGTCACACGCCAGAAGCCGAACCCCGCCCTGCCCCGTCCCCCCCGAAGGCAGCCGT
CCCCCCGCGGACAGCCCCGAGGCTGGAGAGGGAGAAGGGGACGGCGGCGCGGCGACGCACGAAGGCCCTC
CCCGCCCATTTCCTTCCTGCCGGCGCCGCACCGCTTCGCCCCGCGCCCGCTAGAGGGGGTGCGGCGGCGC
CTCCCAGATTTCGGCTCCGCACAGATTTGGGACAAAGGAAGTCCCTGCGCCCTCTCGCACGATTACCATA
AAAGGCAATGGCTGCGGCTCGCCGCGCCTCGACAGCCGCCGGCGCTCCGGGGGCCGCCGCGCCCCTCCCC
CGAGCCCTCCCCGGCCCGAGGCGGCCCCGCCCCGCCCGGCACCCCCACCTGCCGCCACCCCCCGCCCGGC
ACGGCGAGCCCCGCGCCACGCCCCGTACGGAGCCCCGCACCCGAAGCCGGGCCGTGCTCAGCAACTCGGG
GAGGGGGGTGCAGGGGGGGTTGCAGCCCGACCGACGCGCCCACACCCCCTGCTCACCCCCCCACGCACAC
ACCCCGCACGCAGCCTTTGTTCCCCTCGCAGCCCCCCCCGCACCGCGGGGCACCGCCCCCGGCCGCGCTC
CCCTCGCGCACACTGCGGAGCGCACAAAGCCCCGCGCCGCGCCCGCAGCGCTCACAGCCGCCGGGCAGCG
CGGAGCCGCACGCGGCGCTCCCCACGCACACACACACGCACGCACCCCCCGAGCCGCTCCCCCCGCACAA
AGGGCCCTCCCGGAGCCCCTCAAGGCTTTCACGCAGCCACAGAAAAGAAACAAGCCGTCATTAAACCAAG
CGCTAATTACAGCCCGGAGGAGAAGGGCCGTCCCGCCCGCTCACCTGTGGGAGTAACGCGGTCAGTCAGA
GCCGGGGCGGGCGGCGCGAGGCGGCGGCGGAGCGGGGCACGGGGCGAAGGCAGCGCGCAGCGACTCCCGC
CCGCCGCGCGCTTCGCTTTTTATAGGGCCGCCGCCGCCGCCGCCTCGCCATAAAAGGAAACTTTCGGAGC
GCGCCGCTCTGATTGGCTGCCGCCGCACCTCTCCGCCTCGCCCCGCCCCGCCCCTCGCCCCGCCCCGCCC
CGCCTGGCGCGCSCCCCCCCCCCCCCCGCCCCCATCGCTGCACAAAATAATTAAAAAATAAATAAATACA
AAATTGGGGGTGGGGAGGGGGGGGAGATGGGGAGAGTGAAGCAGAACGTGGGGCTCACCTCGACCATGGT
AATAGCGATGACTAATACGTAGATGTACTGCCAAGTAGGAAAGTCCCATAAGGTCATGTACTGGGCATAA
TGCCAGGCGGGCCATTTACCGTCATTGACGTCAATAGGGGGCGTACTTGGCATATGATACACTTGATGTA
CTGCCAAGTGGGCAGTTTACCGTAAATACTCCACCCATTGACGTCAATGGAAAGTCCCTATTGGCGTTAC
TATGGGAACATACGTCATTATTGACGTCAATGGGCGGGGGTCGTTGGGCGGTCAGCCAGGCGGGCCATTT
ACCGTAAGTTATGTAACGCGGAACTCCATATATGGGCTATGAACTAATGACCCCGTAATTGATTACTATT
AATAACTAGTCAATAATCAATGTCGACCCAGGTGGCACTTTTCGGGGAAATGTGCGCGGAACCCCTATTT
GTTTATTTTTCTAAATACATTCAAATATGTATCCGCTCATGAGACAATAACCCTGATAAATGCTTCAATA
ATATTGAAAAAGGAAGAGTATGAGTATTCAACATTTCCGTGTCGCCCTTATTCCCTTTTTTGCGGCATTT
TGCCTTCCTGTTTTTGCTCACCCAGAAACGCTGGTGAAAGTAAAAGATGCTGAAGATCAGTTGGGTGCAC
GAGTGGGTTACATCGAACTGGATCTCAACAGCGGTAAGATCCTTGAGAGTTTTCGCCCCGAAGAACGTTT
TCCAATGATGAGCACTTTTAAAGTTCTGCTATGTGGCGCGGTATTATCCCGTATTGACGCCGGGCAAGAG
CAACTCGGTCGCCGCATACACTATTCTCAGAATGACTTGGTTGAGTACTCACCAGTCACAGAAAAGCATC
TTACGGATGGCATGACAGTAAGAGAATTATGCAGTGCTGCCATAACCATGAGTGATAACACTGCGGCCAA
CTTACTTCTGACAACGATCGGAGGACCGAAGGAGCTAACCGCTTTTTTGCACAACATGGGGGATCATGTA
ACTCGCCTTGATCGTTGGGAACCGGAGCTGAATGAAGCCATACCAAACGACGAGCGTGACACCACGATGC
CTGTAGCAATGGCAACAACGTTGCGCAAACTATTAACTGGCGAACTACTTACTCTAGCTTCCCGGCAACA
ATTAATAGACTGGATGGAGGCGGATAAAGTTGCAGGACCACTTCTGCGCTCGGCCCTTCCGGCTGGCTGG
TTTATTGCTGATAAATCTGGAGCCGGTGAGCGTGGGTCTCGCGGTATCATTGCAGCACTGGGGCCAGATG
GTAAGCCCTCCCGTATCGTAGTTATCTACACGACGGGGAGTCAGGCAACTATGGATGAACGAAATAGACA
GATCGCTGAGATAGGTGCCTCACTGATTAAGCATTGGTAACTGTCAGACCAAGTTTACTCATATATACTT
TAGATTGATTTAAAACTTCATTTTTAATTTAAAAGGATCTAGGTGAAGATCCTTTTTGATAATCTCATGA
CCAAAATCCCTTAACGTGAGTTTTCGTTCCACTGAGCGTCAGACCCCGTAGAAAAGATCAAAGGATCTTC
TTGAGATCCTTTTTTTCTGCGCGTAATCTGCTGCTTGCAAACAAAAAAACCACCGCTACCAGCGGTGGTT
TGTTTGCCGGATCAAGAGCTACCAACTCTTTTTCCGAAGGTAACTGGCTTCAGCAGAGCGCAGATACCAA
ATACTGTTCTTCTAGTGTAGCCGTAGTTAGGCCACCACTTCAAGAACTCTGTAGCACCGCCTACATACCT
CGCTCTGCTAATCCTGTTACCAGTGGCTGCTGCCAGTGGCGATAAGTCGTGTCTTACCGGGTTGGACTCA
AGACGATAGTTACCGGATAAGGCGCAGCGGTCGGGCTGAACGGGGGGTTCGTGCACACAGCCCAGCTTGG
AGCGAACGACCTACACCGAACTGAGATACCTACAGCGTGAGCTATGAGAAAGCGCCACGCTTCCCGAAGG
GAGAAAGGCGGACAGGTATCCGGTAAGCGGCAGGGTCGGAACAGGAGAGCGCACGAGGGAGCTTCCAGGG
GGAAACGCCTGGTATCTTTATAGTCCTGTCGGGTTTCGCCACCTCTGACTTGAGCGTCGATTTTTGTGAT
GCTCGTCAGGGGGGCGGAGCCTATGGAAAAACGCCAGCAACGCGGCCTTTTTACGGTTCCTGGCCTTTTG
CTGGCCTTTTGCTCACATGTTCTTTCCTGCGTTATCCCCTGATTCTGTGGATAACCGTATTACCGCCTTT
GAGTGAGCTGATACCGCTCGCCGCAGCCGAACGACCGAGCGCAGCGAGTCAGTGAGCGAGGAAGCGGAAG
AGCGCCCAATACGCAAACCGCCTCTCCCCGCGCGTTGGCCGATTCATTAATGCAGCGGATCCAGACATGA
TAAGATACATTGATGAGTTTGGACAAACCACAACTAGAATGCAGTGAAAAAAATGCTTTATTTGTGAAAT
TTGTGATGCTATTGCTTTATTTGTAACCATTATAAGCTGCAATAAACAAGTTAGCTTTTTGCAAAAGCCT
AGGCCTCCAAAAAAGCCTCCTCACTACTTCTGGAATAGCTCAGAGGCCGAGGCGGCCTCGGCCTCTGCAT
AAATAAAAAAAATTAGTCAGCCATGGGGCGGAGAATGGGCGGAACTGGGCGGAGTTAGGGGCGGGATGGG
CGGAGTTAGGGGCGGGACTATGGTTGCTGACTAATTGAGATGCGGATCCGCTGGCACGACAGGTTTCCCG
ACTGGAAAGCGGGCAGTGAGCGCAACGCAATTAATGTGAGTTAGCTCACTCATTAGGCACCCCAGGCTTT
ACACTTTATGCTTCCGGCTCGTATGTTGTGTGGAATTGTGAGCGGATAACAATTTCACACAGGAAACAGC
TATGACCATGATTACGCCAAGCTTGGGCTGCAGGTCGAGGGATCTCCATAAGAGAAGAGGGACAGCTATG
ACTGGGAGTAGTCAGGAGAGGAGGAAAAATCTGGCTAGTAAAACATGTAAGGAAAATTTTAGGGATGTTA
AAGAAAAAAATAACACAAAACAAAATAT
Features (pLannotate 1.2.2; 18 found; start..end, strand, type, name):
    199..254     -  polyA_signal   β-globin poly(A) signal: rabbit β-globin polyadenylation signal (Gil and Proudfoot, 1987)
    316..1104    -  CDS            env (fragment): ENV_SIVM2 - Experimental evidence at protein level: Swiss-Prot protein existence level 1. The gp120-gp41 heterodimer allows rapid transcytosis of the virus through CD4 negative cells such as simple epithelial monolayers of the intestinal, rectal and endocervical epithelial barriers. Both gp120 and gp41 specifically recognize glycosphingolipids galactosyl- ceramide (GalCer) or 3' sulfo-galactosyl-ceramide (GalS) present in the lipid rafts structures of epithelial cells. Binding to these alternative receptors allows the rapid transcytosis of the virus through the epithelial cells. This transcyto
   1467..4691    -  CDS            gag-pol (fragment): POL_SIVM1 - Experimental evidence at protein level: Swiss-Prot protein existence level 1. Integrase catalyzes viral DNA integration into the host chromosome, by performing a series of DNA cutting and joining reactions. This enzyme activity takes place after virion entry into a cell and reverse transcription of the RNA genome in dsDNA. The first step in the integration process is 3' processing. This step requires a complex comprising the viral genome, matrix protein, Vpr and integrase. This complex is called the pre-integration complex (PIC). The integrase protein removes 2 nucleotides from eac
   4655..5821    -  CDS            gag: GAG_HV1W2 - Experimental evidence at protein level: Swiss-Prot protein existence level 1. p6-gag: Plays a role in budding of the assembled particle by interacting with the host class E VPS proteins TSG101 and PDCD6IP/AIP1. From Human immunodeficiency virus type 1 group M subtype B (isolate WMJ22) (HIV-1).
   5981..6997    -  intron         chimeric intron: chimera between introns from chicken β-actin and rabbit β-globin
   6998..7273    -  promoter       chicken β-actin promoter: No description available
   7275..7654    -  enhancer       CMV enhancer: human cytomegalovirus immediate early enhancer
   7685..7789    +  promoter       AmpR promoter: bla
   7790..8650    +  CDS            AmpR: β-lactamase; bla; confers resistance to ampicillin, carbenicillin, and related antibiotics
   8821..9409    +  rep_origin     ori: high-copy-number ColE1/pMB1/pBR322/pUC origin of replication
   9592..9646    +  CDS            lacI (fragment): lac repressor; lacI; The lac repressor binds to the lac operator to inhibit transcription in E. coli. This inhibition can be relieved by adding lactose or isopropyl-β-D-thiogalactopyranoside (IPTG).
   9648..9782    -  polyA_signal   SV40 poly(A) signal: SV40 polyadenylation signal
   9802..9937    -  rep_origin     SV40 ori: SV40 origin of replication
   9961..9983    -  promoter       SV40 promoter (fragment): SV40 enhancer and early promoter
   9990..10029   +  CDS            lacI (fragment): lac repressor; lacI; The lac repressor binds to the lac operator to inhibit transcription in E. coli. This inhibition can be relieved by adding lactose or isopropyl-β-D-thiogalactopyranoside (IPTG).
  10042..10063   +  protein_bind   CAP binding site: CAP binding activates transcription in the presence of cAMP. E. coli catabolite activator protein
  10078..10108   +  promoter       lac promoter: promoter for the E. coli lac operon
  10116..10132   +  protein_bind   lac operator: The lac repressor binds to the lac operator to inhibit transcription in E. coli. This inhibition can be relieved by adding lactose or isopropyl-β-D-thiogalactopyranoside (IPTG). lac repressor encoded by lacI
