[The description below was written by a language model from this plasmid's Addgene catalogue record and pLannotate feature annotations shown in this document.]
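Description:
SIV_Gag_Pol is a third-generation lentiviral packaging plasmid based on simian immunodeficiency virus. It supplies the viral structural and enzymatic proteins in trans during vector production. It is about 10.3 kb and is propagated in E. coli from a high-copy ColE1/pUC-type origin, with ampicillin selection through the β-lactamase gene and its native promoter. Remnants of a cloning-vector backbone are also annotated: short lacI fragments, a CAP binding site, the lac promoter and operator, and a small SV40 block comprising an early promoter fragment, the SV40 origin and an SV40 polyadenylation signal.

The payload is a single mammalian expression cassette on the minus strand. A CAG-type promoter (CMV enhancer, chicken β-actin promoter and a chimeric β-actin/β-globin intron) drives the gag and gag-pol reading frames, and transcription ends at a rabbit β-globin polyadenylation signal. Gag provides the matrix, capsid and nucleocapsid components of the particle, while Pol supplies protease, reverse transcriptase and integrase. The slight overlap of the two annotated frames is consistent with the natural frameshift arrangement of these genes. The annotation tool matched pol to an SIV reference but matched gag best to an HIV-1 entry, which probably reflects homology rather than origin, since the catalogue record describes the insert as SIV Gag and Pol. An env fragment of roughly 0.8 kb lies between pol and the polyadenylation signal. In comparable packaging plasmids this region carries the Rev response element needed for nuclear export of unspliced gag-pol RNA, but no RRE is explicitly annotated here.

No LTRs or packaging signal are annotated, as expected for a helper plasmid whose own transcript should not be packaged. In a split third-generation system it would be co-transfected into producer cells with a transfer vector and separate envelope and Rev plasmids.
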