Addgene plasmid #236243: SIV_Gag_Pol
Purpose: 3rd generation SIV-based lentiviral packaging plasmid; Contains SIV Gag and Pol
Depositing lab: Jennifer Lippincott-Schwartz. Depositing organization: HHMI, Janelia Research Campus. Publication: Periodic ER-plasma membrane junctions support long-range Ca(2+) signal integration in dendrites. Benedetti L, Fan R, Weigel AV, Moore AS, Houlihan PR, Kittisopikul M, Park G, Petruncio A, Hubbard PM, Pang S, Xu CS, Hess HF, Saalfeld S, Rangaraju V, Clapham DE, De Camilli P, Ryan TA, Lippincott-Schwartz J. Cell. 2025 Jan 23;188(2):484-500.e22. doi: 10.1016/j.cell.2024.11.029. Epub 2024 Dec 20. PubMed 39708809.
Backbone
  Vector backbone: pSIV third-generation, simian immunodeficiency based, pro-lentiviral vector
  Vector type: Lentiviral
Growth in bacteria
  Bacterial resistance: Ampicillin, 100 μg/mL
  Growth temperature: 37°C
  Growth strain: DH5alpha
  Copy number: High Copy
Gene/Insert
  Gene/Insert name: SIV Gag and Pol
  Species: other
  Cloning method: Unknown
Terms and licenses: Academic/Nonprofit Terms; Industry Terms: Not Available to Industry
How to cite: SIV_Gag_Pol was a gift from Jennifer Lippincott-Schwartz (Addgene plasmid # 236243 ; http://n2t.net/addgene:236243 ; RRID:Addgene_236243)
